Addgene plasmid #81475: pDONR223_GALNT14_p.A187T
Purpose: Gateway Donor vector containing GALNT14 , part of the Target Accelerator Plasmid Collection.
Depositing lab: Jesse Boehm & William Hahn & David Root. Depositing organization: Broad Institute. Publication: Systematic Functional Interrogation of Rare Cancer Variants Identifies Oncogenic Alleles. Kim E, Ilic N, Shrestha Y, Zou L, Kamburov A, Zhu C, Yang X, Lubonja R, Tran N, Nguyen C, Lawrence MS, Piccioni F, Bagul M, Doench JG, Chouinard CR, Wu X, Hogstrom L, Natoli T, Tamayo P, Horn H, Corsello SM, Lage K, Root DE, Subramanian A, Golub TR, Getz G, Boehm JS, Hahn WC. Cancer Discov. 2016 Jul;6(7):714-26. doi: 10.1158/2159-8290.CD-16-0160. Epub 2016 May 4. PubMed 27147599.
Backbone
  Vector backbone: pDONR223
  Backbone manufacturer: Invitrogen
  Backbone size w/o insert (bp): 2790
  Vector type: Gateway Entry vector
Growth in bacteria
  Bacterial resistance: Spectinomycin, 50 μg/mL
  Growth temperature: 37°C
  Growth strain: DH5alpha
  Copy number: High Copy
Gene/Insert
  Gene/Insert name: GALNT14 (alt name: NM_024572.3)
  Species: H. sapiens (human)
  Mutation: L4V; A187T
  Entrez Gene: GALNT14 (a.k.a. GALNT15, GalNac-T10, GalNac-T14)
  Promoter: None
  Cloning method: Gateway Cloning
  Sequencing primers: 5′ M13pUC-fwd; 3′ M13-Rev
Terms and licenses: Academic/Nonprofit Terms; Industry Terms: Not Available to Industry
Depositor comments: Open state: NO stop codon immediately follows insert
How to cite: pDONR223_GALNT14_p.A187T was a gift from Jesse Boehm & William Hahn & David Root (Addgene plasmid # 81475 ; http://n2t.net/addgene:81475 ; RRID:Addgene_81475)
