[The description below was written by a language model from this plasmid's Addgene catalogue record and pLannotate feature annotations shown in this document.]
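Description:
pDONR223_GALNT14_p.A187T is a Gateway entry clone built on the Invitrogen pDONR223 backbone. It carries a variant open reading frame of human GALNT14 and belongs to the Target Accelerator Plasmid Collection, a resource assembled for systematic functional testing of rare cancer-associated alleles. The plasmid is about 4.4 kb and is propagated in E. coli from a high-copy ColE1/pUC-type origin. Selection is with spectinomycin, provided by the aadA (SmR) aminoglycoside adenylyltransferase gene. That gene sits downstream of a fragment of the class 1 integron Pc promoter and a remnant of a gentamicin resistance gene. Short lacI and lacZα fragments are also annotated as backbone remnants. The rrnB T1 and T2 terminators lie upstream of the cloning region and help insulate the insert from read-through transcription.

The payload is the GALNT14 coding sequence, which encodes a polypeptide N-acetylgalactosaminyltransferase that initiates mucin-type O-linked glycosylation by transferring GalNAc to serine or threonine residues. The recorded mutations are A187T, the variant for which the clone is named, and an additional L4V change. The ORF is flanked by attL recombination sites; the annotation software labels them attL3 and attL2, and they are the sites used in the LR Clonase reaction. There is no promoter driving the insert, so this is a shuttle clone and not an expression construct, although a T7 promoter lies just outside the downstream att site, pointing back toward the insert. The ORF is in the "open" configuration, with no stop codon immediately after it. LR transfer into a destination vector can therefore produce C-terminal fusions to tags or reporters supplied by that vector. Its typical use is to move the variant allele into expression vectors so its function can be compared with wild-type GALNT14.
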