Features (pLannotate 1.2.2; 12 found; start..end, strand, type, name):
    121..213     +  CDS            lacI (fragment): lac repressor; lacI; The lac repressor binds to the lac operator to inhibit transcription in E. coli. This inhibition can be relieved by adding lactose or isopropyl-β-D-thiogalactopyranoside (IPTG).
    268..295     -  terminator     rrnB T2 terminator: transcription terminator T2 from the E. coli rrnB gene
    427..470     +  terminator     rrnB T1 terminator: Escherichia coli rrnB; transcription terminator T1 from the E. coli rrnB gene
    517..553     -  CDS            lacZα (fragment): LacZα fragment of β-galactosidase; lacZ fragment
    570..665     +  protein_bind   attL3: mutant version of attL; recombination site for the Gateway® LR reaction LR Clonase™
    671..2326    +  CDS            GALNT14: GLT14_HUMAN - Experimental evidence at protein level: Swiss-Prot protein existence level 1. Catalyzes the initial reaction in O-linked oligosaccharide biosynthesis, the transfer of an N-acetyl-D-galactosamine residue to a serine or threonine residue on the protein receptor. Displays activity toward mucin-derived peptide substrates such as Muc2, Muc5AC, Muc7, and Muc13 (-58). May be involved in O-glycosylation in kidney. From Homo sapiens (Human).
   2329..2427    -  protein_bind   attL2: mutant version of attL; recombination site for the Gateway® LR reaction LR Clonase™
   2445..2463    -  promoter       T7 promoter: promoter for bacteriophage T7 RNA polymerase
   2653..2676    +  promoter       Pc promoter (fragment): intI1 (promoter lies within the coding sequence); class 1 integron promoter
   2852..2908    +  CDS            GmR (fragment): gentamycin acetyltransferase; aacC1; confers resistance to gentamycin
   2915..3706    +  CDS            SmR: aminoglycoside adenylyltransferase (Murphy, 1985); aadA; confers resistance to spectinomycin and streptomycin
   3799..4387    +  rep_origin     ori: high-copy-number ColE1/pMB1/pBR322/pUC origin of replication
>Addgene plasmid #81475 | pDONR223_GALNT14_p.A187T | addgene full sequence | sequence record 167274 | Addgene NGS result
CTTTCCTGCGTTATCCCCTGATTCTGTGGATAACCGTATTACCGCCTTTGAGTGAGCTGATACCGCTCGC
CGCAGCCGAACGACCGAGCGCAGCGAGTCAGTGAGCGAGGAAGCGGAAGAGCGCCCAATACGCAAACCGC
CTCTCCCCGCGCGTTGGCCGATTCATTAATGCAGCTGGCACGACAGGTTTCCCGACTGGAAAGCGGGCAG
TGAGCGCAACGCAATTAATACGCGTACCGCTAGCCAGGAAGAGTTTGTAGAAACGCAAAAAGGCCATCCG
TCAGGATGGCCTTCTGCTTAGTTTGATGCCTGGCAGTTTATGGCGGGCGTCCTGCCCGCCACCCTCCGGG
CCGTTGCTTCACAACGTTCAAATCCGCTCCCGGCGGATTTGTCCTACTCAGGAGAGCGTTCACCGACAAA
CAACAGATAAAACGAAAGGCCCAGTCTTCCGACTGAGCCTTTCGTTTTATTTGATGCCTGGCAGTTCCCT
ACTCTCGCGTTAACGCTAGCATGGATGTTTTCCCAGTCACGACGTTGTAAAACGACGGCCAGTCTTAAGC
TCGGGCCCCAAATAATGATTTTATTTTGACTGATAGTGACCTGTTCGTTGCAACAAATTGATGAGCAATG
CTTTTTTATAATGCCAACTTTGTACAAAAAAGTTGGCACCATGCGGCGCGTGACTCGTCGGCTGGTTCTG
CCAGTCTTCGGGGTGCTCTGGATCACGGTGCTGCTGTTCTTCTGGGTAACCAAGAGGAAGTTGGAGGTGC
CGACGGGACCTGAAGTGCAGACCCCTAAGCCTTCGGACGCTGACTGGGACGACCTGTGGGACCAGTTTGA
TGAGCGGCGGTATCTGAATGCCAAAAAGTGGCGCGTTGGTGACGACCCCTATAAGCTGTATGCTTTCAAC
CAGCGGGAGAGTGAGCGGATCTCCAGCAATCGGGCCATCCCGGACACTCGCCATCTGAGATGCACACTGC
TGGTGTATTGCACGGACCTTCCACCCACTAGCATCATCATCACCTTCCACAACGAGGCCCGCTCCACGCT
GCTCAGGACCATCCGCAGTGTATTAAACCGCACCCCTACGCATCTGATCCGGGAAATCATATTAGTGGAT
GACTTCAGCAATGACCCTGATGACTGTAAACAGCTCATCAAATTGCCCAAGGTGAAATGCTTGCGCAATA
ATGAACGGCAAGGTCTGGTCCGGTCCCGGATTCGGGGCACTGACATCGCCCAGGGCACCACTCTGACTTT
CCTCGACAGCCACTGTGAGGTGAACAGGGACTGGCTCCAGCCTCTGTTGCACAGGGTCAAAGAGGACTAC
ACGCGGGTGGTGTGCCCTGTGATCGATATCATTAACCTGGACACCTTCACCTACATCGAGTCTGCCTCGG
AGCTCAGAGGGGGGTTTGACTGGAGCCTCCACTTCCAGTGGGAGCAGCTCTCCCCAGAGCAGAAGGCTCG
GCGCCTGGACCCCACGGAGCCCATCAGGACTCCTATCATAGCTGGAGGGCTCTTCGTGATCGACAAAGCT
TGGTTTGATTACCTGGGGAAATATGATATGGACATGGACATCTGGGGTGGGGAGAACTTTGAAATCTCCT
TCCGAGTGTGGATGTGCGGGGGCAGCCTAGAGATCGTCCCCTGCAGCCGAGTGGGGCACGTCTTCCGGAA
GAAGCACCCCTACGTTTTCCCTGATGGAAATGCCAACACGTATATAAAGAACACCAAGCGGACAGCTGAA
GTGTGGATGGATGAATACAAGCAATACTATTACGCTGCCCGGCCATTCGCCCTGGAGAGGCCCTTCGGGA
ATGTTGAGAGCAGATTGGACCTGAGGAAGAATCTGCGCTGCCAGAGCTTCAAGTGGTACCTGGAGAATAT
CTACCCTGAACTCAGCATCCCCAAGGAGTCCTCCATCCAGAAGGGCAATATCCGACAGAGACAGAAGTGC
CTGGAATCTCAAAGGCAGAACAACCAAGAAACCCCAAACCTAAAGTTGAGCCCCTGTGCCAAGGTCAAAG
GCGAAGATGCAAAGTCCCAGGTATGGGCCTTCACATACACCCAGCAGATCCTCCAGGAGGAGCTGTGCCT
GTCAGTCATCACCTTGTTCCCTGGCGCCCCAGTGGTTCTTGTCCTTTGCAAGAATGGAGATGACCGACAG
CAATGGACCAAAACTGGTTCCCACATCGAGCACATAGCATCCCACCTCTGCCTCGATACAGATATGTTCG
GTGATGGCACCGAGAACGGCAAGGAAATCGTCGTCAACCCATGTGAGTCCTCACTCATGAGCCAGCACTG
GGACATGGTGAGCTCTTGCCCAACTTTCTTGTACAAAGTTGGCATTATAAGAAAGCATTGCTTATCAATT
TGTTGCAACGAACAGGTCACTATCAGTCAAAATAAAATCATTATTTGCCATCCAGCTGATATCCCCTATA
GTGAGTCGTATTACATGGTCATAGCTGTTTCCTGGCAGCTCTGGCCCGTGTCTCAAAATCTCTGATGTTA
CATTGCACAAGATAAAAATATATCATCATGCCTCCTCTAGACCAGCCAGGACAGAAATGCCTCGACTTCG
CTGCTACCCAAGGTTGCCGGGTGACGCACACCGTGGAAACGGATGAAGGCACGAACCCAGTGGACATAAG
CCTGTTCGGTTCGTAAGCTGTAATGCAAGTAGCGTATGCGCTCACGCAACTGGTCCAGAACCTTGACCGA
ACGCAGCGGTGGTAACGGCGCAGTGGCGGTTTTCATGGCTTGTTATGACTGTTTTTTTGGGGTACAGTCT
ATGCCTCGGGCATCCAAGCAGCAAGCGCGTTACGCCGTGGGTCGATGTTTGATGTTATGGAGCAGCAACG
ATGTTACGCAGCAGGGCAGTCGCCCTAAAACAAAGTTAAACATTATGAGGGAAGCGGTGATCGCCGAAGT
ATCGACTCAACTATCAGAGGTAGTTGGCGTCATCGAGCGCCATCTCGAACCGACGTTGCTGGCCGTACAT
TTGTACGGCTCCGCAGTGGATGGCGGCCTGAAGCCACACAGTGATATTGATTTGCTGGTTACGGTGACCG
TAAGGCTTGATGAAACAACGCGGCGAGCTTTGATCAACGACCTTTTGGAAACTTCGGCTTCCCCTGGAGA
GAGCGAGATTCTCCGCGCTGTAGAAGTCACCATTGTTGTGCACGACGACATCATTCCGTGGCGTTATCCA
GCTAAGCGCGAACTGCAATTTGGAGAATGGCAGCGCAATGACATTCTTGCAGGTATCTTCGAGCCAGCCA
CGATCGACATTGATCTGGCTATCTTGCTGACAAAAGCAAGAGAACATAGCGTTGCCTTGGTAGGTCCAGC
GGCGGAGGAACTCTTTGATCCGGTTCCTGAACAGGATCTATTTGAGGCGCTAAATGAAACCTTAACGCTA
TGGAACTCGCCGCCCGACTGGGCTGGCGATGAGCGAAATGTAGTGCTTACGTTGTCCCGCATTTGGTACA
GCGCAGTAACCGGCAAAATCGCGCCGAAGGATGTCGCTGCCGACTGGGCAATGGAGCGCCTGCCGGCCCA
GTATCAGCCCGTCATACTTGAAGCTAGACAGGCTTATCTTGGACAAGAAGAAGATCGCTTGGCCTCGCGC
GCAGATCAGTTGGAAGAATTTGTCCACTACGTGAAAGGCGAGATCACCAAGGTAGTCGGCAAATAACCCT
CGAGCCACCCATGACCAAAATCCCTTAACGTGAGTTACGCGTCGTTCCACTGAGCGTCAGACCCCGTAGA
AAAGATCAAAGGATCTTCTTGAGATCCTTTTTTTCTGCGCGTAATCTGCTGCTTGCAAACAAAAAAACCA
CCGCTACCAGCGGTGGTTTGTTTGCCGGATCAAGAGCTACCAACTCTTTTTCCGAAGGTAACTGGCTTCA
GCAGAGCGCAGATACCAAATACTGTTCTTCTAGTGTAGCCGTAGTTAGGCCACCACTTCAAGAACTCTGT
AGCACCGCCTACATACCTCGCTCTGCTAATCCTGTTACCAGTGGCTGCTGCCAGTGGCGATAAGTCGTGT
CTTACCGGGTTGGACTCAAGACGATAGTTACCGGATAAGGCGCAGCGGTCGGGCTGAACGGGGGGTTCGT
GCACACAGCCCAGCTTGGAGCGAACGACCTACACCGAACTGAGATACCTACAGCGTGAGCTATGAGAAAG
CGCCACGCTTCCCGAAGGGAGAAAGGCGGACAGGTATCCGGTAAGCGGCAGGGTCGGAACAGGAGAGCGC
ACGAGGGAGCTTCCAGGGGGAAACGCCTGGTATCTTTATAGTCCTGTCGGGTTTCGCCACCTCTGACTTG
AGCGTCGATTTTTGTGATGCTCGTCAGGGGGGCGGAGCCTATGGAAAAACGCCAGCAACGCGGCCTTTTT
ACGGTTCCTGGCCTTTTGCTGGCCTTTTGCTCACATGTT
