>Addgene plasmid #81475 | pDONR223_GALNT14_p.A187T | depositor partial sequence | sequence record 154794 | Insert sequence
ATGCGGCGCGTGACTCGTCGGCTGGTTCTGCCAGTCTTCGGGGTGCTCTGGATCACGGTGCTGCTGTTCT
TCTGGGTAACCAAGAGGAAGTTGGAGGTGCCGACGGGACCTGAAGTGCAGACCCCTAAGCCTTCGGACGC
TGACTGGGACGACCTGTGGGACCAGTTTGATGAGCGGCGGTATCTGAATGCCAAAAAGTGGCGCGTTGGT
GACGACCCCTATAAGCTGTATGCTTTCAACCAGCGGGAGAGTGAGCGGATCTCCAGCAATCGGGCCATCC
CGGACACTCGCCATCTGAGATGCACACTGCTGGTGTATTGCACGGACCTTCCACCCACTAGCATCATCAT
CACCTTCCACAACGAGGCCCGCTCCACGCTGCTCAGGACCATCCGCAGTGTATTAAACCGCACCCCTACG
CATCTGATCCGGGAAATCATATTAGTGGATGACTTCAGCAATGACCCTGATGACTGTAAACAGCTCATCA
AATTGCCCAAGGTGAAATGCTTGCGCAATAATGAACGGCAAGGTCTGGTCCGGTCCCGGATTCGGGGCAC
TGACATCGCCCAGGGCACCACTCTGACTTTCCTCGACAGCCACTGTGAGGTGAACAGGGACTGGCTCCAG
CCTCTGTTGCACAGGGTCAAAGAGGACTACACGCGGGTGGTGTGCCCTGTGATCGATATCATTAACCTGG
ACACCTTCACCTACATCGAGTCTGCCTCGGAGCTCAGAGGGGGGTTTGACTGGAGCCTCCACTTCCAGTG
GGAGCAGCTCTCCCCAGAGCAGAAGGCTCGGCGCCTGGACCCCACGGAGCCCATCAGGACTCCTATCATA
GCTGGAGGGCTCTTCGTGATCGACAAAGCTTGGTTTGATTACCTGGGGAAATATGATATGGACATGGACA
TCTGGGGTGGGGAGAACTTTGAAATCTCCTTCCGAGTGTGGATGTGCGGGGGCAGCCTAGAGATCGTCCC
CTGCAGCCGAGTGGGGCACGTCTTCCGGAAGAAGCACCCCTACGTTTTCCCTGATGGAAATGCCAACACG
TATATAAAGAACACCAAGCGGACAGCTGAAGTGTGGATGGATGAATACAAGCAATACTATTACGCTGCCC
GGCCATTCGCCCTGGAGAGGCCCTTCGGGAATGTTGAGAGCAGATTGGACCTGAGGAAGAATCTGCGCTG
CCAGAGCTTCAAGTGGTACCTGGAGAATATCTACCCTGAACTCAGCATCCCCAAGGAGTCCTCCATCCAG
AAGGGCAATATCCGACAGAGACAGAAGTGCCTGGAATCTCAAAGGCAGAACAACCAAGAAACCCCAAACC
TAAAGTTGAGCCCCTGTGCCAAGGTCAAAGGCGAAGATGCAAAGTCCCAGGTATGGGCCTTCACATACAC
CCAGCAGATCCTCCAGGAGGAGCTGTGCCTGTCAGTCATCACCTTGTTCCCTGGCGCCCCAGTGGTTCTT
GTCCTTTGCAAGAATGGAGATGACCGACAGCAATGGACCAAAACTGGTTCCCACATCGAGCACATAGCAT
CCCACCTCTGCCTCGATACAGATATGTTCGGTGATGGCACCGAGAACGGCAAGGAAATCGTCGTCAACCC
ATGTGAGTCCTCACTCATGAGCCAGCACTGGGACATGGTGAGCTCT
