>Addgene plasmid #81475 | pDONR223_GALNT14_p.A187T | addgene partial sequence | sequence record 156478 | M13-F20 5'-TGTAAAACGACGGCCAGT-3'
TTCGTTGCAACAAATTGATGAGCAATGCTTTTTTATAATGCCAACTTTGTACAAAAAAGTTGGCACCATG
CGGCGCGTGACTCGTCGGCTGGTTCTGCCAGTCTTCGGGGTGCTCTGGATCACGGTGCTGCTGTTCTTCT
GGGTAACCAAGAGGAAGTTGGAGGTGCCGACGGGACCTGAAGTGCAGACCCCTAAGCCTTCGGACGCTGA
CTGGGACGACCTGTGGGACCAGTTTGATGAGCGGCGGTATCTGAATGCCAAAAAGTGGCGCGTTGGTGAC
GACCCCTATAAGCTGTATGCTTTCAACCAGCGGGAGAGTGAGCGGATCTCCAGCAATCGGGCCATCCCGG
ACACTCGCCATCTGAGATGCACACTGCTGGTGTATTGCACGGACCTTCCACCCACTAGCATCATCATCAC
CTTCCACAACGAGGCCCGCTCCACGCTGCTCAGGACCATCCGCAGTGTATTAAACCGCACCCCTACGCAT
CTGATCCGGGAAATCATATTAGTGGATGACTTCAGCAATGACCCTGATGACTGTAAACAGCTCATCAAAT
TGCCCAAGGTGAAATGCTTGCGCAATAATGAACGGCAAGGTCTGGTCCGGTCCCGGATTCGGGGCACTGA
CATCGCCCAGGGCACCACTCTGACTTTCCTCGACAGCCACTGTGAGGTGAACAGGGACTGGCTCCAGCCT
CTGTTGCACAGGGTCAAAGAGGACTACACGCGGGTGGTGTGCCCTGTGATCGATATCATTAACCTGGACA
CCTTCACCTACATCGAGTCTGCCTCGGAGCTCAGAGGGGGGTTTGACTGGAGCCTCCACTTCCAGTGGGA
GCAGCTCTCCCCAGAGCAGAAGGCTCGGCGCCTGGACCCCACGGAGCCCATCAGGACTCCTATCATAGCT
GGAGGGCTCTTCGTGATCGACAAAGCTTGGTTTGATTACCTGGGGAAATATGATATGGACATGGACATCT
GGGGTGGGGAGAACTTTGAAATCTCCTTCCGA
